Addgene plasmid #123797: MTK3b_016
Purpose: Encodes human Connexin 30 as a Type 3b part to be used in the MTK system
Depositing lab: Hana El-Samad. Depositing organization: University of California, San Francisco (UCSF). Publication: A Toolkit for Rapid Modular Construction of Biological Circuits in Mammalian Cells. Fonseca JP, Bonny AR, Kumar GR, Ng AH, Town J, Wu QC, Aslankoohi E, Chen SY, Dods G, Harrigan P, Osimiri LC, Kistler AL, El-Samad H. ACS Synth Biol. 2019 Nov 15;8(11):2593-2606. doi: 10.1021/acssynbio.9b00322. Epub 2019 Nov 5. PubMed 31686495.
Backbone
  Vector backbone: MTK0_027
  Vector type: Mammalian Expression
Growth in bacteria
  Bacterial resistance: Chloramphenicol, 25 μg/mL
  Growth temperature: 37°C
  Growth strain: DH5alpha
  Copy number: Unknown
Gene/Insert
  Gene/Insert name: Cx30 (human)
  Species: H. sapiens (human)
  Cloning method: Restriction Enzyme; 5′ cloning site BsmBI (destroyed during cloning); 3′ cloning site BsmBI (destroyed during cloning)
Terms and licenses: Academic/Nonprofit Terms; Industry Terms: Not Available to Industry
Depositor comments: Type 3b parts are used for coding sequences in the MTK. Please visit https://www.biorxiv.org/content/10.1101/506188v2 for BioRxiv preprint
How to cite: MTK3b_016 was a gift from Hana El-Samad (Addgene plasmid # 123797 ; http://n2t.net/addgene:123797 ; RRID:Addgene_123797)
