[The description below was written by a language model from this plasmid's Addgene catalogue record and pLannotate feature annotations shown in this document.]
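Description:
MTK3b_016 is a small part plasmid (about 2.5 kb) from the Mammalian Toolkit (MTK), a hierarchical modular cloning system for assembling genetic circuits for mammalian cells. It is built on the MTK0_027 part-entry backbone and, although catalogued as a mammalian expression vector, it is a storage and donor plasmid rather than a functional expression construct: the annotated features show no mammalian promoter, polyadenylation signal or mammalian selection marker. The backbone carries only what is needed for propagation in E. coli, namely a high-copy ColE1/pUC-type origin of replication and a chloramphenicol acetyltransferase (cat) gene driven by its native promoter and followed by the phage lambda t0 terminator, giving chloramphenicol selection.

The payload is the coding sequence of human Connexin 30 (Cx30, encoded by GJB6), a gap junction protein that assembles into connexon hemichannels; paired connexons on adjacent cells form channels that let low-molecular-weight molecules diffuse between neighbouring cells. The insert was introduced through BsmBI sites that were destroyed during cloning, as is typical of Golden Gate domestication into a part vector. It is formatted as a Type 3b part, the toolkit position reserved for coding sequences, so it is meant to be combined with other part types supplying elements such as a promoter and terminator to build a complete transcriptional unit. The record lists no tags or reporters fused to Cx30. Its intended use is as a reusable building block for constructs that express Connexin 30 in mammalian cells, for example in engineered circuits involving gap-junction-mediated cell-to-cell communication, though the record does not specify a particular application.
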