Features (pLannotate 1.2.2; 5 found; start..end, strand, type, name):
     80..668     +  rep_origin     ori: high-copy-number ColE1/pMB1/pBR322/pUC origin of replication
    804..1583    +  CDS            GJB6: CXB6_HUMAN - Experimental evidence at protein level: Swiss-Prot protein existence level 1. One gap junction consists of a cluster of closely packed pairs of transmembrane channels, the connexons, through which materials of low MW diffuse from one cell to a neighboring cell. From Homo sapiens (Human).
   1627..1661    -  terminator     lambda t0 terminator: minimal transcription terminator from phage lambda (Scholtissek and Grosse, 1987)
   1735..2391    -  CDS            cat: CAT_ECOLX - Experimental evidence at protein level: Swiss-Prot protein existence level 1. This enzyme is an effector of chloramphenicol resistance in bacteria. From Escherichia coli. This protein is used as a marker in many commonly used cloning vectors, such as pACYC184.
   2392..2489    -  promoter       cat promoter: promoter of the E. coli cat gene encoding chloramphenicol acetyltransferase
>Addgene plasmid #123797 | MTK3b_016 | addgene full sequence | sequence record 249124 | Addgene NGS Result
CAATCATGACCAAAATCCCTTAACGTGAGTTTTCGTTCCACTGAGCGTCAGACCCCGTAGAAAAGATCAA
AGGATCTTCTTGAGATCCTTTTTTTCTGCGCGTAATCTGCTGCTTGCAAACAAAAAAACCACCGCTACCA
GCGGTGGTTTGTTTGCCGGATCAAGAGCTACCAACTCTTTTTCCGAAGGTAACTGGCTTCAGCAGAGCGC
AGATACCAAATACTGTTCTTCTAGTGTAGCCGTAGTTAGGCCACCACTTCAAGAACTCTGTAGCACCGCC
TACATACCTCGCTCTGCTAATCCTGTTACCAGTGGCTGCTGCCAGTGGCGATAAGTCGTGTCTTACCGGG
TTGGACTCAAGACGATAGTTACCGGATAAGGCGCAGCGGTCGGGCTGAACGGGGGGTTCGTGCACACAGC
CCAGCTTGGAGCGAACGACCTACACCGAACTGAGATACCTACAGCGTGAGCTATGAGAAAGCGCCACGCT
TCCCGAAGGGAGAAAGGCGGACAGGTATCCGGTAAGCGGCAGGGTCGGAACAGGAGAGCGCACGAGGGAG
CTTCCAGGGGGAAACGCCTGGTATCTTTATAGTCCTGTCGGGTTTCGCCACCTCTGACTTGAGCGTCGAT
TTTTGTGATGCTCGTCAGGGGGGCGGAGCCTATGGAAAAACGCCAGCAACGCGGCCTTTTTACGGTTCCT
GGCCTTTTGCTGGCCTTTTGCTCACATGTTCTTTCCTGCGTTATCCCCTGATTCTGTGGATAACCGTAGT
CGGTCTCATTCTGGACTCCGCTCTCGTGCTCAGGATTGGGGGACGCTGCACACTTTCATCGGGGGTGTCA
ACAAACACTCCACCAGCATCGGGAAGGTGTGGATCACAGTCATCTTTATTTTCCGAGTCATGATCCTCGT
GGTGGCTGCCCAGGAAGTGTGGGGTGACGAGCAAGAGGACTTCGTCTGCAACACACTGCAACCGGGATGC
AAAAATGTGTGCTATGACCACTTTTTCCCGGTGTCCCACATCCGGCTGTGGGCCCTCCAGCTGATCTTTG
TCTCCACCCCAGCGCTGCTGGTGGCCATGCATGTGGCCTACTACAGGCACGAAACCACTCGCAAGTTCAG
GCGAGGAGAGAAGAGGAATGATTTCAAAGACATAGAGGACATTAAAAAGCAGAAGGTTCGGATAGAGGGG
TCGCTGTGGTGGACGTACACCAGCAGCATCTTTTTCCGAATCATCTTTGAAGCAGCCTTTATGTATGTGT
TTTACTTCCTTTACAATGGGTACCACCTGCCCTGGGTGTTGAAATGTGGGATTGACCCCTGCCCCAACCT
TGTTGACTGCTTTATTTCTAGGCCAACAGAGAAGACCGTGTTTACCATTTTTATGATTTCTGCGTCTGTG
ATTTGCATGCTGCTTAACGTGGCAGAGTTGTGCTACCTGCTGCTGAAAGTGTGTTTTAGGAGATCAAAGA
GAGCACAGACGCAAAAAAATCACCCCAATCATGCCCTAAAGGAGAGTAAGCAGAATGAAATGAATGAGCT
GATTTCAGATAGTGGTCAAAATGCAATCACAGGTTTCCCAAGCTACCCGGATCCACCGGTCGCCACCGGA
TCCTGAGACCAGACCAATAAAAAACGCCCGGCGGCAACCGAGCGTTCTGAACAAATCCAGATGGAGTTCT
GAGGTCATTACTGGATCTATCAACAGGAGTCCAAGCGAGCTCGATATCAAATTACGCCCCGCCCTGCCAC
TCATCGCAGTACTGTTGTAATTCATTAAGCATTCTGCCGACATGGAAGCCATCACAAACGGCATGATGAA
CCTGAATCGCCAGCGGCATCAGCACCTTGTCGCCTTGCGTATAATATTTGCCCATGGTGAAAACGGGGGC
GAAGAAGTTGTCCATATTGGCCACGTTTAAATCAAAACTGGTGAAACTCACCCAGGGATTGGCTGAAACG
AAAAACATATTCTCAATAAACCCTTTAGGGAAATAGGCCAGGTTTTCACCGTAACACGCCACATCTTGCG
AATATATGTGTAGAAACTGCCGGAAATCGTCGTGGTATTCACTCCAGAGCGATGAAAACGTTTCAGTTTG
CTCATGGAAAACGGTGTAACAAGGGTGAACACTATCCCATATCACCAGCTCACCGTCTTTCATTGCCATA
CGAAATTCCGGATGAGCATTCATCAGGCGGGCAAGAATGTGAATAAAGGCCGGATAAAACTTGTGCTTAT
TTTTCTTTACGGTCTTTAAAAAGGCCGTAATATCCAGCTGAACGGTCTGGTTATAGGTACATTGAGCAAC
TGACTGAAATGCCTCAAAATGTTCTTTACGATGCCATTGGGATATATCAACGGTGGTATATCCAGTGATT
TTTTTCTCCATTTTAGCTTCCTTAGCTCCTGAAAATCTCGATAACTCAAAAAATACGCCCGGTAGTGATC
TTATTTCATTATGGTGAAAGTTGGAACCTCTTACGTGCCCGAT
